Addgene plasmid #50654: pHIS3p:CloverGFP-Tub1+3'UTR::HIS3
Depositing lab: Wei-Lih Lee. Depositing organization: University of Massachusetts, Amherst. Publication: Improved Plasmids for Fluorescent Protein Tagging of Microtubules in Saccharomyces cerevisiae. Markus SM, Omer S, Baranowski K, Lee WL. Traffic. 2015 Jul;16(7):773-86. doi: 10.1111/tra.12276. Epub 2015 Apr 28. PubMed 25711127.
Backbone
  Vector backbone: pFA6a
  Vector type: Yeast Expression
  Selectable markers: HIS3
Growth in bacteria
  Bacterial resistance: Ampicillin, 100 μg/mL
  Growth temperature: 37°C
  Growth strain: DH5alpha
  Copy number: High Copy
Gene/Insert
  Gene/Insert name: CloverGFP-Tub1 (alt name: CloverGFP-a-tubulin)
  Species: S. cerevisiae (budding yeast)
  Insert size (bp): 2183
  Promoter: HIS3p
  Tag / fusion protein: CloverGFP (N terminal on insert)
  Cloning method: Restriction Enzyme; 5′ cloning site XhoI (not destroyed); 3′ cloning site SalI (not destroyed)
  Sequencing primers: 5′ T7; 3′ SP6
Terms and licenses: Academic/Nonprofit Terms; Industry Terms: Not Available to Industry
How to cite: pHIS3p:CloverGFP-Tub1+3'UTR::HIS3 was a gift from Wei-Lih Lee (Addgene plasmid # 50654 ; http://n2t.net/addgene:50654 ; RRID:Addgene_50654)
