[The description below was written by a language model from this plasmid's Addgene catalogue record and pLannotate feature annotations shown in this document.]
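Description:
pHIS3p:CloverGFP-Tub1+3'UTR::HIS3 is a yeast expression plasmid built on the pFA6a backbone for fluorescent labelling of microtubules in Saccharomyces cerevisiae. In E. coli it is maintained as a high-copy plasmid through a ColE1/pUC-type origin and selected with ampicillin via the β-lactamase gene. The feature table shows no yeast replication origin or centromere, which is consistent with an integrating rather than episomal design. Selection in yeast relies on the HIS3 auxotrophic marker, present as a complete cassette with its own promoter. The record does not state the integration locus or the linearisation strategy.

The payload is an N-terminal fusion of Clover, a bright green/yellow Aequorea-derived fluorescent protein, to Tub1, the major budding yeast α-tubulin. It is driven by a second copy of the HIS3 promoter placed directly upstream of the Clover coding sequence. There is a gap between the annotated Clover and TUB1 coding regions; the annotation does not explain it, though it may reflect linker sequence and the part of TUB1 around its native intron. Downstream of the TUB1 coding region the insert continues with native 3'UTR sequence, as the name indicates, extending far enough to include a small fragment annotated as the ALO1 gene. The short MRM1/PET56 fragment next to the marker is likewise carry-over of genomic sequence flanking HIS3. T7 and SP6 promoters flank the yeast cassettes and serve as sequencing primer sites. The rop, lacI and bom fragments are backbone remnants with no evident functional role.

The construct belongs to a set of improved plasmids for fluorescent protein tagging of microtubules, and it allows live-cell imaging of spindle and cytoplasmic microtubules in histidine-auxotrophic yeast strains.
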