Features (pLannotate 1.2.2; 17 found; start..end, strand, type, name):
     88..123     -  CDS            rop (fragment): Rop protein, which maintains plasmids at low copy number; rop
    218..322     +  promoter       AmpR promoter: bla
    323..1183    +  CDS            AmpR: β-lactamase; bla; confers resistance to ampicillin, carbenicillin, and related antibiotics
   1354..1942    +  rep_origin     ori: high-copy-number ColE1/pMB1/pBR322/pUC origin of replication
   2125..2178    +  CDS            lacI (fragment): lac repressor; lacI; The lac repressor binds to the lac operator to inhibit transcription in E. coli. This inhibition can be relieved by adding lactose or isopropyl-β-D-thiogalactopyranoside (IPTG).
   2200..2218    +  promoter       T7 promoter: promoter for bacteriophage T7 RNA polymerase
   2254..2298    +  misc_feature   bom (fragment): basis of mobility region from pBR322
   2299..2379    -  CDS            MRM1 (fragment): MRM1_YEAST - Also known as PET56 From Saccharomyces cerevisiae (strain ATCC 204508 / S288c) (Baker's yeast).
   2429..2616    +  promoter       HIS3 promoter: S. cerevisiae HIS3
   2617..3279    +  CDS            HIS3: imidazoleglycerol-phosphate dehydratase, required for histidine biosynthesis; S. cerevisiae HIS3; yeast auxotrophic marker
   3487..3538    +  misc_feature   bom (fragment): basis of mobility region from pBR322
   3601..3787    +  promoter       HIS3 promoter: S. cerevisiae HIS3
   3794..4510    +  CDS            Clover: Clover is a basic (constitutively fluorescent) green/yellow fluorescent protein published in 2012, derived from Aequorea victoria. It is reported to be a rapidly-maturing weak dimer with high acid sensitivity.
   4657..5973    +  CDS            TUB1: TBA1_YEAST - Experimental evidence at protein level: Swiss-Prot protein existence level 1. Tubulin is the major constituent of microtubules. It binds two moles of GTP, one at an exchangeable site on the beta chain and one at a non-exchangeable site on the alpha chain. From Saccharomyces cerevisiae (strain ATCC 204508 / S288c) (Baker's yeast).
   6546..6611    +  CDS            ALO1 (fragment): ALO_YEAST - Experimental evidence at protein level: Swiss-Prot protein existence level 1. Can oxidize L-gulono-1,4-lactone as well as D-arabinono-1,4- lactone and L-galactono-1,4-lactone. From Saccharomyces cerevisiae (strain ATCC 204508 / S288c) (Baker's yeast).
   6635..6653    -  promoter       SP6 promoter: promoter for bacteriophage SP6 RNA polymerase
   6716..6767    -  misc_feature   bom (fragment): basis of mobility region from pBR322
>Addgene plasmid #50654 | pHIS3p:CloverGFP-Tub1+3'UTR::HIS3 | depositor full sequence | sequence record 75769 | Full Sequence
AACACCCGCTGACGCGCCCTGACGGGCTTGTCTGCTCCCGGCATCCGCTTACAGACAAGCTGTGACCGTC
TCCGGGAGCTGCATGTGTCAGAGGTTTTCACCGTCATCACCGAAACGCGCGAGACGAAAGGGCCTCGTGA
TACGCCTATTTTTATAGGTTAATGTCATGATAATAATGGTTTCTTAGACGTCAGGTGGCACTTTTCGGGG
AAATGTGCGCGGAACCCCTATTTGTTTATTTTTCTAAATACATTCAAATATGTATCCGCTCATGAGACAA
TAACCCTGATAAATGCTTCAATAATATTGAAAAAGGAAGAGTATGAGTATTCAACATTTCCGTGTCGCCC
TTATTCCCTTTTTTGCGGCATTTTGCCTTCCTGTTTTTGCTCACCCAGAAACGCTGGTGAAAGTAAAAGA
TGCTGAAGATCAGTTGGGTGCACGAGTGGGTTACATCGAACTGGATCTCAACAGCGGTAAGATCCTTGAG
AGTTTTCGCCCCGAAGAACGTTTTCCAATGATGAGCACTTTTAAAGTTCTGCTATGTGGCGCGGTATTAT
CCCGTATTGACGCCGGGCAAGAGCAACTCGGTCGCCGCATACACTATTCTCAGAATGACTTGGTTGAGTA
CTCACCAGTCACAGAAAAGCATCTTACGGATGGCATGACAGTAAGAGAATTATGCAGTGCTGCCATAACC
ATGAGTGATAACACTGCGGCCAACTTACTTCTGACAACGATCGGAGGACCGAAGGAGCTAACCGCTTTTT
TGCACAACATGGGGGATCATGTAACTCGCCTTGATCGTTGGGAACCGGAGCTGAATGAAGCCATACCAAA
CGACGAGCGTGACACCACGATGCCTGTAGCAATGGCAACAACGTTGCGCAAACTATTAACTGGCGAACTA
CTTACTCTAGCTTCCCGGCAACAATTAATAGACTGGATGGAGGCGGATAAAGTTGCAGGACCACTTCTGC
GCTCGGCCCTTCCGGCTGGCTGGTTTATTGCTGATAAATCTGGAGCCGGTGAGCGTGGGTCTCGCGGTAT
CATTGCAGCACTGGGGCCAGATGGTAAGCCCTCCCGTATCGTAGTTATCTACACGACGGGGAGTCAGGCA
ACTATGGATGAACGAAATAGACAGATCGCTGAGATAGGTGCCTCACTGATTAAGCATTGGTAACTGTCAG
ACCAAGTTTACTCATATATACTTTAGATTGATTTAAAACTTCATTTTTAATTTAAAAGGATCTAGGTGAA
GATCCTTTTTGATAATCTCATGACCAAAATCCCTTAACGTGAGTTTTCGTTCCACTGAGCGTCAGACCCC
GTAGAAAAGATCAAAGGATCTTCTTGAGATCCTTTTTTTCTGCGCGTAATCTGCTGCTTGCAAACAAAAA
AACCACCGCTACCAGCGGTGGTTTGTTTGCCGGATCAAGAGCTACCAACTCTTTTTCCGAAGGTAACTGG
CTTCAGCAGAGCGCAGATACCAAATACTGTCCTTCTAGTGTAGCCGTAGTTAGGCCACCACTTCAAGAAC
TCTGTAGCACCGCCTACATACCTCGCTCTGCTAATCCTGTTACCAGTGGCTGCTGCCAGTGGCGATAAGT
CGTGTCTTACCGGGTTGGACTCAAGACGATAGTTACCGGATAAGGCGCAGCGGTCGGGCTGAACGGGGGG
TTCGTGCACACAGCCCAGCTTGGAGCGAACGACCTACACCGAACTGAGATACCTACAGCGTGAGCATTGA
GAAAGCGCCACGCTTCCCGAAGGGAGAAAGGCGGACAGGTATCCGGTAAGCGGCAGGGTCGGAACAGGAG
AGCGCACGAGGGAGCTTCCAGGGGGAAACGCCTGGTATCTTTATAGTCCTGTCGGGTTTCGCCACCTCTG
ACTTGAGCGTCGATTTTTGTGATGCTCGTCAGGGGGGCGGAGCCTATGGAAAAACGCCAGCAACGCGGCC
TTTTTACGGTTCCTGGCCTTTTGCTGGCCTTTTGCTCACATGTTCTTTCCTGCGTTATCCCCTGATTCTG
TGGATAACCGTATTACCGCCTTTGAGTGAGCTGATACCGCTCGCCGCAGCCGAACGACCGAGCGCAGCGA
GTCAGTGAGCGAGGAAGCGGAAGAGCGCCCAATACGCAAACCGCCTCTCCCCGCGCGTTGGCCGATTCAT
TAATGCAGGTTAACCTGGCTTATCGAAATTAATACGACTCACTATAGGGAGACCGGCAGATCCGCGGCCG
CATAGGCCACTAGTTAACTATGCGGCATCAGAGCAGATTGTACTGAGAGTGCACCATAAATTCCCGTTTT
AAGAGCTTGGTGAGCGCTAGGAGTCACTGCCAGGTATCGTTTGAACACGGCATTAGTCAGGGAAGTCATA
ACACAGTCCTTTCCCGCAATTTTCTTTTTCTATTACTCTTGGCCTCCTCTAGTACACTCTATATTTTTTT
ATGCCTCGGTAATGATTTTCATTTTTTTTTTTCCACCTAGCGGATGACTCTTTTTTTTTCTTAGCGATTG
GCATTATCACATAATGAATTATACATTATATAAAGTAATGTGATTTCTTCGAAGAATATACTAAAAAATG
AGCAGGCAAGATAAACGAAGGCAAAGATGACAGAGCAGAAAGCCCTAGTAAAGCGTATTACAAATGAAAC
CAAGATTCAGATTGCGATCTCTTTAAAGGGTGGTCCCCTAGCGATAGAGCACTCGATCTTCCCAGAAAAA
GAGGCAGAAGCAGTAGCAGAACAGGCCACACAATCGCAAGTGATTAACGTCCACACAGGTATAGGGTTTC
TGGACCATATGATACATGCTCTGGCCAAGCATTCCGGCTGGTCGCTAATCGTTGAGTGCATTGGTGACTT
ACACATAGACGACCATCACACCACTGAAGACTGCGGGATTGCTCTCGGTCAAGCTTTTAAAGAGGCCCTA
GGGGCCGTGCGTGGAGTAAAAAGGTTTGGATCAGGATTTGCGCCTTTGGATGAGGCACTTTCCAGAGCGG
TGGTAGATCTTTCGAACAGGCCGTACGCAGTTGTCGAACTTGGTTTGCAAAGGGAGAAAGTAGGAGATCT
CTCTTGCGAGATGATCCCGCATTTTCTTGAAAGCTTTGCAGAGGCTAGCAGAATTACCCTCCACGTTGAT
TGTCTGCGAGGCAAGAATGATCATCACCGTAGTGAGAGTGCGTTCAAGGCTCTTGCGGTTGCCATAAGAG
AAGCCACCTCGCCCAATGGTACCAACGATGTTCCCTCCACCAAAGGTGTTCTTATGTAGTGACACCGATT
ATTTAAAGCTGCAGCATACGATATATATACATGTGTATATATGTATACCTATGAATGTCAGTAAGTATGT
ATACGAACAGTATGATACTGAAGATGACAAGGTAATGCATCATTCTATACGTGTCATTCTGAACGAGGCG
CGCTTTCCTTTTTTCTTTTTGCTTTTTCTTTTTTTTTCTCTTGAACTCGACGGATCTATGCGGTGTGAAA
TACCGCACAGATGCGTAAGGAGAAAATACCGCATCAGGGGCGCGCCTTAATTAACCACTAAAGGGAACAA
AAGCTGGTACCCTATTACTCTTGGCCTCCTCTAGTACACTCTATATTTTTTTATGCCTCGGTAATGATTT
TCATTTTTTTTTTCCACCTAGCGGATGACTCTTTTTTTTTCTTAGCGATTGGCATTATCACATAATGAAT
TATACATTATATAAAGTAATGTGATTTCTTCGAAGAATATACTAAAAAATGAGCAGGCAAGATAAACGAA
GGCAAAGCTCGAGATGGTGAGCAAGGGCGAGGAGCTGTTCACCGGGGTGGTGCCCATCCTGGTCGAGCTG
GACGGCGACGTAAACGGCCACAAGTTCAGCGTCCGCGGCGAGGGCGAGGGCGATGCCACCAACGGCAAGC
TGACCCTGAAGTTCATCTGCACCACCGGCAAGCTGCCCGTGCCCTGGCCCACCCTCGTGACCACCTTCGG
CTACGGCGTGGCCTGCTTCAGCCGCTACCCCGACCACATGAAGCAGCACGACTTCTTCAAGTCCGCCATG
CCCGAAGGCTACGTCCAGGAGCGCACCATCTCTTTCAAGGACGACGGTACCTACAAGACCCGCGCCGAGG
TGAAGTTCGAGGGCGACACCCTGGTGAACCGCATCGAGCTGAAGGGCATCGACTTCAAGGAGGACGGCAA
CATCCTGGGGCACAAGCTGGAGTACAACTTCAACAGCCACAACGTCTATATCACGGCCGACAAGCAGAAG
AACGGCATCAAGGCTAACTTCAAGATCCGCCACAACGTTGAGGACGGCAGCGTGCAGCTCGCCGACCACT
ACCAGCAGAACACCCCCATCGGCGACGGCCCCGTGCTGCTGCCCGACAACCACTACCTGAGCCATCAGTC
CGCCCTGAGCAAAGACCCCAACGAGAAGCGCGATCACATGGTCCTGCTGGAGTTCGTGACCGCCGCCGGG
ATTACACATGGCATGGACGAGCTGTACAAGGGATCCATGAGAGAAGTTATTAGTATTAATGGTATGTTCG
ATTTGCCCGTCCAGGCTAGATCTTTTTTTTGTTAGTTCATTTTGGCGTTTCATCTTTCATTACTAACTTC
AACGCAAAATTTTTTTTTTTTTGATTTCTCTTTACAGTCGGTCAAGCTGGTTGTCAGATTGGTAATGCCT
GTTGGGAATTATATTCCCTTGAGCACGGTATTAAGCCGGATGGACATCTAGAAGATGGCCTTTCAAAGCC
GAAGGGAGGAGAAGAGGGTTTCTCCACGTTTTTCCATGAAACCGGCTACGGTAAGTTCGTTCCAAGGGCT
ATTTACGTGGATTTAGAGCCCAACGTTATTGACGAAGTCCGTAACGGTCCTTACAAGGACTTGTTCCATC
CAGAACAGTTGATCAGTGGTAAGGAGGACGCGGCTAATAATTATGCAAGAGGCCATTACACCGTTGGTAG
AGAAATTTTGGGCGATGTTCTGGATAGGATTAGAAAACTGGCAGACCAATGTGATGGGTTACAAGGGTTC
TTGTTTACCCATTCTCTTGGTGGTGGTACTGGTTCCGGTCTAGGGTCCTTACTGTTGGAAGAACTATCCG
CTGAATACGGTAAGAAATCCAAGCTGGAATTTGCCGTATACCCTGCTCCACAAGTGTCTACTTCTGTGGT
TGAGCCTTACAACACAGTTTTAACTACACATACTACATTGGAACATGCAGATTGTACTTTCATGGTCGAT
AATGAGGCTATTTACGACATGTGCAAAAGAAACTTGGATATCCCAAGACCAAGCTTTGCAAACTTAAACA
ACCTAATTGCTCAAGTGGTATCATCTGTTACAGCATCATTGAGATTCGACGGTTCATTAAATGTAGATTT
GAACGAATTTCAAACCAATTTGGTTCCATATCCAAGAATTCATTTCCCCTTAGTTTCATATTCTCCAGTC
TTATCCAAATCAAAGGCATTCCATGAGTCCAACTCTGTGTCAGAAATTACAAACGCTTGTTTTGAACCTG
GTAACCAGATGGTCAAGTGTGATCCAAGAGATGGTAAATACATGGCTACTTGTCTGTTATACAGGGGTGA
TGTGGTAACAAGAGATGTTCAAAGAGCTGTCGAGCAGGTGAAAAACAAGAAGACCGTCCAATTGGTTGAT
TGGTGTCCAACTGGTTTCAAGATCGGTATTTGCTACGAACCTCCAACTGCCACACCAAACTCACAATTGG
CCACTGTGGATAGGGCCGTCTGTATGTTGTCAAATACCACATCCATTGCTGAGGCTTGGAAGAGAATCGA
TAGAAAATTCGATTTAATGTATGCCAAACGTGCTTTCGTCCACTGGTATGTCGGTGAAGGTATGGAAGAA
GGTGAATTCACCGAAGCTAGAGAAGATTTGGCTGCTTTAGAAAGAGATTACATCGAAGTGGGTGCCGACT
CATACGCTGAGGAAGAGGAATTTTAAGGTTCACTCTCGCCCCCAACCTCCTTATCCTTTCTATATTTCAA
GTATATTGTAAAAAAAAAAATTCCCCCTACTGTTATATCTCTTTGGTGATATCTTATCTATAATCTACTT
ATTATATTTCTCTAATATCTATGTACAAAAAATAAAAAAAAAAACCATTCTCCTTCTCTAACCTGCATTT
GATGAAAGCTTAGTAAGTCTCATCGTAGTTGATGGGCCAAAGACATTTGTACTTGTTTCATCAGATTCTT
ACATCACCCATTTCCATGATTATTTCACGGATTTCATTAGTAATTGCATTTTTGTATCCCTAGTTCCTTT
TCTCCCGCCTTGCCGTCGAATTGAAAAAAAAAATGGAAATGAGGACATCTTCCATTGATATCCAGGACAA
AGCAAGAGTAGAAGTAACTATTAGCAAGGAGAATTCCAAAAATAGTGAACTTCAAGGTAAGCAGATCTAT
AGTTTCAATATCTGATTTTCTGCTTTTCAAAACTTAAAATTCATTAGAAGGTAAAACAAGAACCCGTAAA
ATTAAAGTTACCGATATTATCAGGTTTTTCACCCCATGTCTACTATCCCATTTAGAAAGAACTATGTGTT
CAAAAACTGGGCCGGTCGACCTGCAGCGTACGAAGCTTCAGCTGGCGGCCGCGTTCTATAGTGTCACCTA
AATCGTATGTGTATGATACATAAGGTTATGTATTAATTGTAGCCGCGTTCTAACGACAATATGTCCATAT
GGTGCACTCTCAGTACAATCTGCTCTGATGCCGCATAGTTAAGCCAGCCCCGACACCCGCC
