>Addgene plasmid #50654 | pHIS3p:CloverGFP-Tub1+3'UTR::HIS3 | addgene partial sequence | sequence record 76903 | T7 5'-TAATACGACTCACTATAGGG-3'
TAGTTAACTATGCGGCATCAGAGCAGATTGTACTGAGAGTGCACCATAAATTCCCGTTTTAAGAGCTTGG
TGAGCGCTAGGAGTCACTGCCAGGTATCGTTTGAACACGGCATTAGTCAGGGAAGTCATAACACAGTCCT
TTCCCGCAATTTTCTTTTTCTATTACTCTTGGCCTCCTCTAGTACACTCTATATTTTTTTATGCCTCGGT
AATGATTTTCATTTTTTTTTTTCCACCTAGCGGATGACTCTTTTTTTTTCTTAGCGATTGGCATTATCAC
ATAATGAATTATACATTATATAAAGTAATGTGATTTCTTCGAAGAATATACTAAAAAATGAGCAGGCAAG
ATAAACGAAGGCAAAGATGACAGAGCAGAAAGCCCTAGTAAAGCGTATTACAAATGAAACCAAGATTCAG
ATTGCGATCTCTTTAAAGGGTGGTCCCCTAGCGATAGAGCACTCGATCTTCCCAGAAAAAGAGGCAGAAG
CAGTAGCAGAACAGGCCACACAATCGCAAGTGATTAACGTCCACACAGGTATAGGGTTTCTGGACCATAT
GATACATGCTCTGGCCAAGCATTCCGGCTGGTCGCTAATCGTTGAGTGCATTGGTGACTTACACATAGAC
GACCATCACACCACTGAAGACTGCGGGATTGCTCTCGGTCAAGCTTTTAAAGAGGCCCTAGGGGCCGTGC
GTGGAGTAAAAAGGTTTGGATCAGGATTTGCGCCTTTGGATGAGGCACTTTCCAGAGCGGTGGTAGATCT
TTCGAACAGGCCGTACGCAGTTGTCGAACTTGGTTTGCAAAGGGAGAAAGTAGGAGATCTCTCTTGCGAG
ATGATCCCGCATTTTCTTGAAAGCTTTGCA
