>Addgene plasmid #50654 | pHIS3p:CloverGFP-Tub1+3'UTR::HIS3 | addgene partial sequence | sequence record 76907 | yTUB1-R 5'-TTGCGTTGAAGTTAGTAATGAAAGA-3'
GTACAGCTCGTCCATGCCATGTGTAATCCCGGCGGCGGTCACGAACTCCAGCAGGACCATGTGATCGCGC
TTCTCGTTGGGGTCTTTGCTCAGGGCGGACTGATGGCTCAGGTAGTGGTTGTCGGGCAGCAGCACGGGGC
CGTCGCCGATGGGGGTGTTCTGCTGGTAGTGGTCGGCGAGCTGCACGCTGCCGTCCTCAACGTTGTGGCG
GATCTTGAAGTTAGCCTTGATGCCGTTCTTCTGCTTGTCGGCCGTGATATAGACGTTGTGGCTGTTGAAG
TTGTACTCCAGCTTGTGCCCCAGGATGTTGCCGTCCTCCTTGAAGTCGATGCCCTTCAGCTCGATGCGGT
TCACCAGGGTGTCGCCCTCGAACTTCACCTCGGCGCGGGTCTTGTAGGTACCGTCGTCCTTGAAAGAGAT
GGTGCGCTCCTGGACGTAGCCTTCGGGCATGGCGGACTTGAAGAAGTCGTGCTGCTTCATGTGGTCGGGG
TAGCGGCTGAAGCAGGCCACGCCGTAGCCGAAGGTGGTCACGAGGGTGGGCCAGGGCACGGGCAGCTTGC
CGGTGGTGCAGATGAACTTCAGGGTCAGCTTGCCGTTGGTGGCATCGCCCTCGCCCTCGCCGCGGACGCT
GAACTTGTGGCCGTTTACGTCGCCGTCCAGCTCGACCAGGATGGGCACCACCCCGGTGAACAGCTCCTCG
CCCTTGCTCACCATCTCGAGCTTTGCCTTCGTTTATCTTGCCTGCTCATTTTTTAGTATATTCTTCGAAG
AAATCACATTACTTTATATAATGTATAATTCATTATGTGATAATGCCAATCGCTAAGAAAAAAAAAGAGT
CATCCGCTAGGTGGAAAAAAAAAATGAAAATCATTACCGAGGCATAAAAAAATATAGAGTGTACTAGAG
