>Addgene plasmid #50654 | pHIS3p:CloverGFP-Tub1+3'UTR::HIS3 | addgene partial sequence | sequence record 77829 | SP6 5'-ATTTAGGTGACACTATAG-3'
ACGCTGCAGGTCGACCGGCCCAGTTTTTGAACACATAGTTCTTTCTAAATGGGATAGTAGACATGGGGTG
AAAAACCTGATAATATCGGTAACTTTAATTTTACGGGTTCTTGTTTTACCTTCTAATGAATTTTAAGTTT
TGAAAAGCAGAAAATCAGATATTGAAACTATAGATCTGCTTACCTTGAAGTTCACTATTTTTGGAATTCT
CCTTGCTAATAGTTACTTCTACTCTTGCTTTGTCCTGGATATCAATGGAAGATGTCCTCATTTCCATTTT
TTTTTTCAATTCGACGGCAAGGCGGGAGAAAAGGAACTAGGGATACAAAAATGCAATTACTAATGAAATC
CGTGAAATAATCATGGAAATGGGTGATGTAAGAATCTGATGAAACAAGTACAAATGTCTTTGGCCCATCA
ACTACGATGAGACTTACTAAGCTTTCATCAAATGCAGGTTAGAGAAGGAGAATGGTTTTTTTTTTTATTT
TTTGTACATAGATATTAGAGAAATATAATAAGTAGATTATAGATAAGATATCACCAAAGAGATATAACAG
TAGGGGGAATTTTTTTTTTTACAATATACTTGAAATATAGAAAGGATAAGGAGGTTGGGGGCGAGAGTGA
ACCTTAAAATTCCTCTTCCTCAGCGTATGAGTCGGCACCCACTTCGATGTAATCTCTTTCTAAAGCAGCC
AAATCTTCTCTAGCTTCGGTGAATTCACCTTCTTCCATACCTTCACCGACATACCAGTGGACGAAAGCAC
GTTTGGCATACATTAAATCGAATTTTCTATCGATTCTCTTCCAAGCCTCAGCAATGGATGTGGTATTTGA
CAACATACAGACGGCCCTATCCACAGT
